LOCUS       Exported 6701 bp ds-DNA circular SYN 13-MAY-2021
DEFINITION  Targeting expression to neuronal and glial cell types in mice,
            non-human primates, and human retina.
ACCESSION   .
VERSION     .
KEYWORDS    168_pAAV-ProC35-CatCh-GFP-WPRE
SOURCE      synthetic DNA construct
  ORGANISM  synthetic DNA construct
REFERENCE   1 (bases 1 to 6701)
  AUTHORS   Juttner J, Szabo A, Gross-Scherf B, Morikawa RK, Rompani SB, Hantz
            P, Szikra T, Esposti F, Cowan CS, Bharioke A, Patino-Alvarez CP,
            Keles O, Kusnyerik A, Azoulay T, Hartl D, Krebs AR, Schubeler D,
            Hajdu RI, Lukats A, Nemeth J, Nagy ZZ, Wu KC, Wu RH, Xiang L, Fang
            XL, Jin ZB, Goldblum D, Hasler PW, Scholl HPN, Krol J, Roska B
  TITLE     Targeting neuronal and glial cell types with synthetic promoter AAVs
            in mice, non-human primates and humans.
  JOURNAL   Nat Neurosci. 2019 Jul 8. pii: 10.1038/s41593-019-0431-2. doi:
            10.1038/s41593-019-0431-2.
  PUBMED    31285614
REFERENCE   2 (bases 1 to 6701)
  AUTHORS   .
  TITLE     Direct Submission
  JOURNAL   Exported May 13, 2021 from SnapGene Server 1.1.58
            http://www.snapgene.com
FEATURES             Location/Qualifiers
     source          1..6701
                     /organism="synthetic DNA construct"
                     /mol_type="other DNA"
     promoter        679..875
                     /label=SV40 promoter
                     /note="SV40 early promoter"
     rep_origin      726..861
                     /label=SV40 ori
                     /note="SV40 origin of replication"
     primer_bind     788..807
                     /label=SV40pro-F
                     /note="SV40 promoter/origin, forward primer"
     regulatory      882..891
                     /regulatory_class="other"
                     /note="vertebrate consensus sequence for strong initiation
                     of translation (Kozak, 1987)"
     CDS             888..1811
                     /codon_start=1
                     /product="N-terminal fragment of channelrhodopsin-2 from
                     the alga Chlamydomonas reinhardtii (Nagel et al., 2003)"
                     /label=ChR2
                     /note="blue light-activated cation channel"
                     /translation="MDYGGALSAVGRELLFVTNPVVVNGSVLVPEDQCYCAGWIESRGT
                     NGAQTASNVLQWLAAGFSILLLMFYAYQTWKSTCGWEEIYVCAIEMVKVILEFFFEFKN
                     PSMLYLATGHRVQWLRYAEWLLTCPVICIHLSNLTGLSNDYSRRTMGLLVSDIGTIVWG
                     ATSAMATGYVKVIFFCLGLCYGANTFFHAAKAYIEGYHTVPKGRCRQVVTGMAWLFFVS
                     WGMFPILFILGPEGFGVLSVYGSTVGHTIIDLMSKNCWGLLGHYLRVLIHEHILIHGDI
                     RKTTKLNIGGTEIEVETLVEDEAEAGA"
     CDS             1818..2534
                     /codon_start=1
                     /product="enhanced GFP"
                     /label=EGFP
                     /translation="MVSKGEELFTGVVPILVELDGDVNGHKFSVSGEGEGDATYGKLTL
                     KFICTTGKLPVPWPTLVTTLTYGVQCFSRYPDHMKQHDFFKSAMPEGYVQERTIFFKDD
                     GNYKTRAEVKFEGDTLVNRIELKGIDFKEDGNILGHKLEYNYNSHNVYIMADKQKNGIK
                     VNFKIRHNIEDGSVQLADHYQQNTPIGDGPVLLPDNHYLSTQSALSKDPNEKRDHMVLL
                     EFVTAAGITLGMDELYK"
     primer_bind     complement(1863..1884)
                     /label=EGFP-N
                     /note="EGFP, reverse primer"
     primer_bind     complement(2124..2143)
                     /label=EXFP-R
                     /note="For distinguishing EGFP variants, reverse primer"
     primer_bind     2471..2492
                     /label=EGFP-C
                     /note="EGFP, forward primer"
     misc_feature    2565..3153
                     /label=WPRE
                     /note="woodchuck hepatitis virus posttranscriptional
                     regulatory element"
     primer_bind     complement(2618..2638)
                     /label=WPRE-R
                     /note="WPRE, reverse primer"
     CDS             complement(3036..3047)
                     /codon_start=1
                     /product="Factor Xa recognition and cleavage site"
                     /label=Factor Xa site
                     /translation="IEGR"
     polyA_signal    3185..3661
                     /label=hGH poly(A) signal
                     /note="human growth hormone polyadenylation signal"
     primer_bind     complement(3384..3403)
                     /label=hGH-PA-R
                     /note="Human growth hormone terminator, reverse primer"
     repeat_region   3701..3841
                     /label=AAV2 ITR
                     /note="inverted terminal repeat of adeno-associated virus
                     serotype 2"
     repeat_region   3701..3830
                     /label=AAV2 ITR
     rep_origin      3916..4371
                     /direction=RIGHT
                     /label=f1 ori
                     /note="f1 bacteriophage origin of replication; arrow
                     indicates direction of (+) strand synthesis"
     primer_bind     complement(4003..4022)
                     /label=F1ori-R
                     /note="F1 origin, reverse primer"
     primer_bind     4213..4234
                     /label=F1ori-F
                     /note="F1 origin, forward primer"
     primer_bind     complement(4388..4407)
                     /label=pRS-marker
                     /note="pRS vectors, use to sequence yeast selectable
                     marker"
     primer_bind     4507..4529
                     /label=pGEX 3'
                     /note="pGEX vectors, reverse primer"
     primer_bind     complement(4567..4585)
                     /label=pBRforEco
                     /note="pBR322 vectors, upsteam of EcoRI site, forward
                     primer"
     promoter        4653..4757
                     /gene="bla"
                     /label=AmpR promoter
     CDS             4758..5618
                     /codon_start=1
                     /gene="bla"
                     /product="beta-lactamase"
                     /label=AmpR
                     /note="confers resistance to ampicillin, carbenicillin, and
                     related antibiotics"
                     /translation="MSIQHFRVALIPFFAAFCLPVFAHPETLVKVKDAEDQLGARVGYI
                     ELDLNSGKILESFRPEERFPMMSTFKVLLCGAVLSRIDAGQEQLGRRIHYSQNDLVEYS
                     PVTEKHLTDGMTVRELCSAAITMSDNTAANLLLTTIGGPKELTAFLHNMGDHVTRLDRW
                     EPELNEAIPNDERDTTMPVAMATTLRKLLTGELLTLASRQQLIDWMEADKVAGPLLRSA
                     LPAGWFIADKSGAGERGSRGIIAALGPDGKPSRIVVIYTTGSQATMDERNRQIAEIGAS
                     LIKHW"
     primer_bind     complement(4976..4995)
                     /label=Amp-R
                     /note="Ampicillin resistance gene, reverse primer"
     rep_origin      5789..6377
                     /direction=RIGHT
                     /label=ori
                     /note="high-copy-number ColE1/pMB1/pBR322/pUC origin of
                     replication"
     primer_bind     6278..6297
                     /label=pBR322ori-F
                     /note="pBR322 origin, forward primer"
     repeat_region   6439..6568
                     /label=AAV2 ITR (alternate)
                     /note="Functional equivalent of wild-type AAV2 ITR"
ORIGIN
        1 cttacatgta cgaagtcggc tagagaccgc ctgaggggat gtcttcacgg gatagcacct
       61 gtcacgccca cagctgacgc taattagcgc gaccccacac acaaacagat ggttcattgc
      121 cgctgaggca cctgcctcag gtagcaacac gttaactaaa ctaattagct ttgcgcaggt
      181 ggcgcggctt cttcctcttc cgtctctttc cttttattaa ggtgtaatca ccacttaatt
      241 aataattccg acagttgttc actacatgta tgtcgtggga tgccgaccgc ctgaggggat
      301 tccccaggaa ggactcacct gtcgcataca gttgcaaggc taattagcct gccctgagct
      361 gccaacagat ggtgtgtctt tttaacctca cctgcctcag gtcaatggcc cctcaataaa
      421 ctaattagct ttgcgtcagc cgcagttatt cttcctcttc cgtctctttc ctttttgatt
      481 gcacgatcag ccacttaatt aataattgcg tgccgtgtgg catacatgta gctgaggtcc
      541 acaggaccgc ctgaggggat cgagatcagc cagcccacct gtcttgcgac ccgatgcggc
      601 taattagcac atctaggcgc tgtaacagat ggtcttgtcc cctgcatcca cctgcctcag
      661 ggctcgagat ctgcgatctg catctcaatt agtcagcaac catagtcccg cccctaactc
      721 cgcccatccc gcccctaact ccgcccagtt ccgcccattc tccgccccat cgctgactaa
      781 ttttttttat ttatgcagag gccgaggccg cctcggcctc tgagctattc cagaagtagt
      841 gaggaggctt ttttggaggc ctaggctttt gcaaaggatc cgccaccatg gattatggag
      901 gcgccctgag tgccgttggg cgcgagctgc tatttgtaac gaacccagta gtcgtcaatg
      961 gctctgtact tgtgcctgag gaccagtgtt actgcgcggg ctggattgag tcgcgtggca
     1021 caaacggtgc ccaaacggcg tcgaacgtgc tgcaatggct tgctgctggc ttctccatcc
     1081 tactgcttat gttttacgcc taccaaacat ggaagtcaac ctgcggctgg gaggagatct
     1141 atgtgtgcgc tatcgagatg gtcaaggtga ttctcgagtt cttcttcgag tttaagaacc
     1201 cgtccatgct gtatctagcc acaggccacc gcgtccagtg gttgcgttac gccgagtggc
     1261 ttctcacctg cccggtcatt tgcattcacc tgtcaaacct gacgggcttg tccaacgact
     1321 acagcaggcg caccatgggt ctgcttgtgt ctgatattgg cacaattgtg tggggcgcca
     1381 cttccgccat ggccaccgga tacgtcaagg tcatcttctt ctgcctgggt ctgtgttatg
     1441 gtgctaacac gttctttcac gctgccaagg cctacatcga gggttaccac accgtgccga
     1501 agggccggtg tcgccaggtg gtgactggca tggcttggct cttcttcgta tcatggggta
     1561 tgttccccat cctgttcatc ctcggccccg agggcttcgg cgtcctgagc gtgtacggct
     1621 ccaccgtcgg ccacaccatc attgacctga tgtcgaagaa ctgctggggt ctgctcggcc
     1681 actacctgcg cgtgctgatc cacgagcata tcctcatcca cggcgacatt cgcaagacca
     1741 ccaaattgaa cattggtggc actgagattg aggtcgagac gctggtggag gacgaggccg
     1801 aggctggcgc ggtacccatg gtgagcaagg gcgaggagct gttcaccggg gtggtgccca
     1861 tcctggtcga gctggacggc gacgtaaacg gccacaagtt cagcgtgtcc ggcgagggcg
     1921 agggcgatgc cacctacggc aagctgaccc tgaagttcat ctgcaccacc ggcaagctgc
     1981 ccgtgccctg gcccaccctc gtgaccaccc tgacctacgg cgtgcagtgc ttcagccgct
     2041 accccgacca catgaagcag cacgacttct tcaagtccgc catgcccgaa ggctacgtcc
     2101 aggagcgcac catcttcttc aaggacgacg gcaactacaa gacccgcgcc gaggtgaagt
     2161 tcgagggcga caccctggtg aaccgcatcg agctgaaggg catcgacttc aaggaggacg
     2221 gcaacatcct ggggcacaag ctggagtaca actacaacag ccacaacgtc tatatcatgg
     2281 ccgacaagca gaagaacggc atcaaggtga acttcaagat ccgccacaac atcgaggacg
     2341 gcagcgtgca gctcgccgac cactaccagc agaacacccc catcggcgac ggccccgtgc
     2401 tgctgcccga caaccactac ctgagcaccc agtccgccct gagcaaagac cccaacgaga
     2461 agcgcgatca catggtcctg ctggagttcg tgaccgccgc cgggatcact ctcggcatgg
     2521 acgagctgta caagtgataa gaattcgata tcaagcttat cgataatcaa cctctggatt
     2581 acaaaatttg tgaaagattg actggtattc ttaactatgt tgctcctttt acgctatgtg
     2641 gatacgctgc tttaatgcct ttgtatcatg ctattgcttc ccgtatggct ttcattttct
     2701 cctccttgta taaatcctgg ttgctgtctc tttatgagga gttgtggccc gttgtcaggc
     2761 aacgtggcgt ggtgtgcact gtgtttgctg acgcaacccc cactggttgg ggcattgcca
     2821 ccacctgtca gctcctttcc gggactttcg ctttccccct ccctattgcc acggcggaac
     2881 tcatcgccgc ctgccttgcc cgctgctgga caggggctcg gctgttgggc actgacaatt
     2941 ccgtggtgtt gtcggggaaa tcatcgtcct ttccttggct gctcgcctat gttgccacct
     3001 ggattctgcg cgggacgtcc ttctgctacg tcccttcggc cctcaatcca gcggaccttc
     3061 cttcccgcgg cctgctgccg gctctgcggc ctcttccgcg tcttcgcctt cgccctcaga
     3121 cgagtcggat ctccctttgg gccgcctccc cgcatcgata ccgagcgctg ctcgagagat
     3181 ctacgggtgg catccctgtg acccctcccc agtgcctctc ctggccctgg aagttgccac
     3241 tccagtgccc accagccttg tcctaataaa attaagttgc atcattttgt ctgactaggt
     3301 gtccttctat aatattatgg ggtggagggg ggtggtatgg agcaaggggc aagttgggaa
     3361 gacaacctgt agggcctgcg gggtctattg ggaaccaagc tggagtgcag tggcacaatc
     3421 ttggctcact gcaatctccg cctcctgggt tcaagcgatt ctcctgcctc agcctcccga
     3481 gttgttggga ttccaggcat gcatgaccag gctcagctaa tttttgtttt tttggtagag
     3541 acggggtttc accatattgg ccaggctggt ctccaactcc taatctcagg tgatctaccc
     3601 accttggcct cccaaattgc tgggattaca ggcgtgaacc actgctccct tccctgtcct
     3661 tctgattttg taggtaacca cgtgcggacc gagcggccgc aggaacccct agtgatggag
     3721 ttggccactc cctctctgcg cgctcgctcg ctcactgagg ccgggcgacc aaaggtcgcc
     3781 cgacgcccgg gctttgcccg ggcggcctca gtgagcgagc gagcgcgcag ctgcctgcag
     3841 gggcgcctga tgcggtattt tctccttacg catctgtgcg gtatttcaca ccgcatannn
     3901 nnnnnnnnnn nnnnnnnnnn nnnnnnnnnn nnnnnnnnnn nnnnnnnnnn nnnnnnnnnn
     3961 nnnnnnnnnn nnnnnnnnnn nnnnnnnnnn nntnnnnnnn nnnnnnnnnn nnnnnnnnnn
     4021 nnnnnnnnnn nnnnnnnnnc nnnnnnnnnn nnnnnnnnnn nnnnnnnnnn nnnnnnnnnn
     4081 nnnnnnnnnn nnnnnnnnnn nnnnnnnnnn nnnnnnnnnn nnnnnnnnnn nnnnnnnnnn
     4141 nnnnnnnnnn nnnnnnnnnn nnnnnnnnnn nnnnnnnnnn ncctttgacg ttggagtcca
     4201 cgttctttaa tagtggactc ttgttccaaa ctggaacaac actcaactct atctcgggct
     4261 attcttttga tttataaggg attttgccga tttcggtcta ttggttaaaa aatgagctga
     4321 tttaacaaaa atttaacgcg aattttaaca aaatattaac gtttacaatt ttatggtgca
     4381 ctctcagtac aatctgctct gatgccgcat agttaagcca gccccgacac ccgccaacac
     4441 ccgctgacgc gccctgacgg gcttgtctgc tcccggcatc cgcttacaga caagctgtga
     4501 ccgtctccgg gagctgcatg tgtcagaggt tttcaccgtc atcaccgaaa cgcgcgagac
     4561 gaaagggcct cgtgatacgc ctatttttat aggttaatgt catgataata atggtttctt
     4621 agacgtcagg tggcactttt cggggaaatg tgcgcggaac ccctatttgt ttatttttct
     4681 aaatacattc aaatatgtat ccgctcatga gacaataacc ctgataaatg cttcaataat
     4741 attgaaaaag gaagagtatg agtattcaac atttccgtgt cgcccttatt cccttttttg
     4801 cggcattttg ccttcctgtt tttgctcacc cagaaacgct ggtgaaagta aaagatgctg
     4861 aagatcagtt gggtgcacga gtgggttaca tcgaactgga tctcaacagc ggtaagatcc
     4921 ttgagagttt tcgccccgaa gaacgttttc caatgatgag cacttttaaa gttctgctat
     4981 gtggcgcggt attatcccgt attgacgccg ggcaagagca actcggtcgc cgcatacact
     5041 attctcagaa tgacttggtt gagtactcac cagtcacaga aaagcatctt acggatggca
     5101 tgacagtaag agaattatgc agtgctgcca taaccatgag tgataacact gcggccaact
     5161 tacttctgac aacgatcgga ggaccgaagg agctaaccgc ttttttgcac aacatggggg
     5221 atcatgtaac tcgccttgat cgttgggaac cggagctgaa tgaagccata ccaaacgacg
     5281 agcgtgacac cacgatgcct gtagcaatgg caacaacgtt gcgcaaacta ttaactggcg
     5341 aactacttac tctagcttcc cggcaacaat taatagactg gatggaggcg gataaagttg
     5401 caggaccact tctgcgctcg gcccttccgg ctggctggtt tattgctgat aaatctggag
     5461 ccggtgagcg tgggtctcgc ggtatcattg cagcactggg gccagatggt aagccctccc
     5521 gtatcgtagt tatctacacg acggggagtc aggcaactat ggatgaacga aatagacaga
     5581 tcgctgagat aggtgcctca ctgattaagc attggtaact gtcagaccaa gtttactcat
     5641 atatacttta gattgattta aaacttcatt tttaatttaa aaggatctag gtgaagatcc
     5701 tttttgataa tctcatgacc aaaatccctt aacgtgagtt ttcgttccac tgagcgtcag
     5761 accccgtaga aaagatcaaa ggatcttctt gagatccttt ttttctgcgc gtaatctgct
     5821 gcttgcaaac aaaaaaacca ccgctaccag cggtggtttg tttgccggat caagagctac
     5881 caactctttt tccgaaggta actggcttca gcagagcgca gataccaaat actgttcttc
     5941 tagtgtagcc gtagttaggc caccacttca agaactctgt agcaccgcct acatacctcg
     6001 ctctgctaat cctgttacca gtggctgctg ccagtggcga taagtcgtgt cttaccgggt
     6061 tggactcaag acgatagtta ccggataagg cgcagcggtc gggctgaacg gggggttcgt
     6121 gcacacagcc cagcttggag cgaacgacct acaccgaact gagataccta cagcgtgagc
     6181 tatgagaaag cgccacgctt cccgaaggga gaaaggcgga caggtatccg gtaagcggca
     6241 gggtcggaac aggagagcgc acgagggagc ttccaggggg aaacgcctgg tatctttata
     6301 gtcctgtcgg gtttcgccac ctctgacttg agcgtcgatt tttgtgatgc tcgtcagggg
     6361 ggcggagcct atggaaaaac gccagcaacg cggccttttt acggttcctg gccttttgct
     6421 ggccttttgc tcacatgtcc tgcaggcagc tgcgcgctcg ctcgctcact gaggccgccc
     6481 gggcgtcggg cgacctttgg tcgcccggcc tcagtgagcg agcgagcgcg cagagaggga
     6541 gtggccaact ccatcactag gggttcctgc ggccgcacgc gtcttgcttt ggggccttaa
     6601 actaattagc tttgagagca ccgacatact tcttcctctt ccgtctcttt ccttttggtg
     6661 attacactat cccacttaat taataattta tgtccctgtg t
//
