>Addgene plasmid #125969 | 168_pAAV-ProC35-CatCh-GFP-WPRE | depositor full sequence | sequence record 241125 | 168_pAAV-ProC35-CatCh-GFP-WPRE sequence 6701 bps
CCTGCAGGCAGCTGCGCGCTCGCTCGCTCACTGAGGCCGCCCGGGCGTCGGGCGACCTTTGGTCGCCCGG
CCTCAGTGAGCGAGCGAGCGCGCAGAGAGGGAGTGGCCAACTCCATCACTAGGGGTTCCTGCGGCCGCAC
GCGTCTTGCTTTGGGGCCTTAAACTAATTAGCTTTGAGAGCACCGACATACTTCTTCCTCTTCCGTCTCT
TTCCTTTTGGTGATTACACTATCCCACTTAATTAATAATTTATGTCCCTGTGTCTTACATGTACGAAGTC
GGCTAGAGACCGCCTGAGGGGATGTCTTCACGGGATAGCACCTGTCACGCCCACAGCTGACGCTAATTAG
CGCGACCCCACACACAAACAGATGGTTCATTGCCGCTGAGGCACCTGCCTCAGGTAGCAACACGTTAACT
AAACTAATTAGCTTTGCGCAGGTGGCGCGGCTTCTTCCTCTTCCGTCTCTTTCCTTTTATTAAGGTGTAA
TCACCACTTAATTAATAATTCCGACAGTTGTTCACTACATGTATGTCGTGGGATGCCGACCGCCTGAGGG
GATTCCCCAGGAAGGACTCACCTGTCGCATACAGTTGCAAGGCTAATTAGCCTGCCCTGAGCTGCCAACA
GATGGTGTGTCTTTTTAACCTCACCTGCCTCAGGTCAATGGCCCCTCAATAAACTAATTAGCTTTGCGTC
AGCCGCAGTTATTCTTCCTCTTCCGTCTCTTTCCTTTTTGATTGCACGATCAGCCACTTAATTAATAATT
GCGTGCCGTGTGGCATACATGTAGCTGAGGTCCACAGGACCGCCTGAGGGGATCGAGATCAGCCAGCCCA
CCTGTCTTGCGACCCGATGCGGCTAATTAGCACATCTAGGCGCTGTAACAGATGGTCTTGTCCCCTGCAT
CCACCTGCCTCAGGGCTCGAGATCTGCGATCTGCATCTCAATTAGTCAGCAACCATAGTCCCGCCCCTAA
CTCCGCCCATCCCGCCCCTAACTCCGCCCAGTTCCGCCCATTCTCCGCCCCATCGCTGACTAATTTTTTT
TATTTATGCAGAGGCCGAGGCCGCCTCGGCCTCTGAGCTATTCCAGAAGTAGTGAGGAGGCTTTTTTGGA
GGCCTAGGCTTTTGCAAAGGATCCGCCACCATGGATTATGGAGGCGCCCTGAGTGCCGTTGGGCGCGAGC
TGCTATTTGTAACGAACCCAGTAGTCGTCAATGGCTCTGTACTTGTGCCTGAGGACCAGTGTTACTGCGC
GGGCTGGATTGAGTCGCGTGGCACAAACGGTGCCCAAACGGCGTCGAACGTGCTGCAATGGCTTGCTGCT
GGCTTCTCCATCCTACTGCTTATGTTTTACGCCTACCAAACATGGAAGTCAACCTGCGGCTGGGAGGAGA
TCTATGTGTGCGCTATCGAGATGGTCAAGGTGATTCTCGAGTTCTTCTTCGAGTTTAAGAACCCGTCCAT
GCTGTATCTAGCCACAGGCCACCGCGTCCAGTGGTTGCGTTACGCCGAGTGGCTTCTCACCTGCCCGGTC
ATTTGCATTCACCTGTCAAACCTGACGGGCTTGTCCAACGACTACAGCAGGCGCACCATGGGTCTGCTTG
TGTCTGATATTGGCACAATTGTGTGGGGCGCCACTTCCGCCATGGCCACCGGATACGTCAAGGTCATCTT
CTTCTGCCTGGGTCTGTGTTATGGTGCTAACACGTTCTTTCACGCTGCCAAGGCCTACATCGAGGGTTAC
CACACCGTGCCGAAGGGCCGGTGTCGCCAGGTGGTGACTGGCATGGCTTGGCTCTTCTTCGTATCATGGG
GTATGTTCCCCATCCTGTTCATCCTCGGCCCCGAGGGCTTCGGCGTCCTGAGCGTGTACGGCTCCACCGT
CGGCCACACCATCATTGACCTGATGTCGAAGAACTGCTGGGGTCTGCTCGGCCACTACCTGCGCGTGCTG
ATCCACGAGCATATCCTCATCCACGGCGACATTCGCAAGACCACCAAATTGAACATTGGTGGCACTGAGA
TTGAGGTCGAGACGCTGGTGGAGGACGAGGCCGAGGCTGGCGCGGTACCCATGGTGAGCAAGGGCGAGGA
GCTGTTCACCGGGGTGGTGCCCATCCTGGTCGAGCTGGACGGCGACGTAAACGGCCACAAGTTCAGCGTG
TCCGGCGAGGGCGAGGGCGATGCCACCTACGGCAAGCTGACCCTGAAGTTCATCTGCACCACCGGCAAGC
TGCCCGTGCCCTGGCCCACCCTCGTGACCACCCTGACCTACGGCGTGCAGTGCTTCAGCCGCTACCCCGA
CCACATGAAGCAGCACGACTTCTTCAAGTCCGCCATGCCCGAAGGCTACGTCCAGGAGCGCACCATCTTC
TTCAAGGACGACGGCAACTACAAGACCCGCGCCGAGGTGAAGTTCGAGGGCGACACCCTGGTGAACCGCA
TCGAGCTGAAGGGCATCGACTTCAAGGAGGACGGCAACATCCTGGGGCACAAGCTGGAGTACAACTACAA
CAGCCACAACGTCTATATCATGGCCGACAAGCAGAAGAACGGCATCAAGGTGAACTTCAAGATCCGCCAC
AACATCGAGGACGGCAGCGTGCAGCTCGCCGACCACTACCAGCAGAACACCCCCATCGGCGACGGCCCCG
TGCTGCTGCCCGACAACCACTACCTGAGCACCCAGTCCGCCCTGAGCAAAGACCCCAACGAGAAGCGCGA
TCACATGGTCCTGCTGGAGTTCGTGACCGCCGCCGGGATCACTCTCGGCATGGACGAGCTGTACAAGTGA
TAAGAATTCGATATCAAGCTTATCGATAATCAACCTCTGGATTACAAAATTTGTGAAAGATTGACTGGTA
TTCTTAACTATGTTGCTCCTTTTACGCTATGTGGATACGCTGCTTTAATGCCTTTGTATCATGCTATTGC
TTCCCGTATGGCTTTCATTTTCTCCTCCTTGTATAAATCCTGGTTGCTGTCTCTTTATGAGGAGTTGTGG
CCCGTTGTCAGGCAACGTGGCGTGGTGTGCACTGTGTTTGCTGACGCAACCCCCACTGGTTGGGGCATTG
CCACCACCTGTCAGCTCCTTTCCGGGACTTTCGCTTTCCCCCTCCCTATTGCCACGGCGGAACTCATCGC
CGCCTGCCTTGCCCGCTGCTGGACAGGGGCTCGGCTGTTGGGCACTGACAATTCCGTGGTGTTGTCGGGG
AAATCATCGTCCTTTCCTTGGCTGCTCGCCTATGTTGCCACCTGGATTCTGCGCGGGACGTCCTTCTGCT
ACGTCCCTTCGGCCCTCAATCCAGCGGACCTTCCTTCCCGCGGCCTGCTGCCGGCTCTGCGGCCTCTTCC
GCGTCTTCGCCTTCGCCCTCAGACGAGTCGGATCTCCCTTTGGGCCGCCTCCCCGCATCGATACCGAGCG
CTGCTCGAGAGATCTACGGGTGGCATCCCTGTGACCCCTCCCCAGTGCCTCTCCTGGCCCTGGAAGTTGC
CACTCCAGTGCCCACCAGCCTTGTCCTAATAAAATTAAGTTGCATCATTTTGTCTGACTAGGTGTCCTTC
TATAATATTATGGGGTGGAGGGGGGTGGTATGGAGCAAGGGGCAAGTTGGGAAGACAACCTGTAGGGCCT
GCGGGGTCTATTGGGAACCAAGCTGGAGTGCAGTGGCACAATCTTGGCTCACTGCAATCTCCGCCTCCTG
GGTTCAAGCGATTCTCCTGCCTCAGCCTCCCGAGTTGTTGGGATTCCAGGCATGCATGACCAGGCTCAGC
TAATTTTTGTTTTTTTGGTAGAGACGGGGTTTCACCATATTGGCCAGGCTGGTCTCCAACTCCTAATCTC
AGGTGATCTACCCACCTTGGCCTCCCAAATTGCTGGGATTACAGGCGTGAACCACTGCTCCCTTCCCTGT
CCTTCTGATTTTGTAGGTAACCACGTGCGGACCGAGCGGCCGCAGGAACCCCTAGTGATGGAGTTGGCCA
CTCCCTCTCTGCGCGCTCGCTCGCTCACTGAGGCCGGGCGACCAAAGGTCGCCCGACGCCCGGGCTTTGC
CCGGGCGGCCTCAGTGAGCGAGCGAGCGCGCAGCTGCCTGCAGGGGCGCCTGATGCGGTATTTTCTCCTT
ACGCATCTGTGCGGTATTTCACACCGCATA
[142 nt withheld, positions 4161-4302]
C
[141 nt withheld, positions 4304-4444]
CCTTTGACGTTGGAGTCCACGTTCTTTAATAGTGGACTCTTGTTCCAAACTGGAACAACACTCAACCCTA
TCTCGGGCTATTCTTTTGATTTATAAGGGATTTTGCCGATTTCGGCCTATTGGTTAAAAAATGAGCTGAT
TTAACAAAAATTTAACGCGAATTTTAACAAAATATTAACGTTTACAATTTTATGGTGCACTCTCAGTACA
ATCTGCTCTGATGCCGCATAGTTAAGCCAGCCCCGACACCCGCCAACACCCGCTGACGCGCCCTGACGGG
CTTGTCTGCTCCCGGCATCCGCTTACAGACAAGCTGTGACCGTCTCCGGGAGCTGCATGTGTCAGAGGTT
TTCACCGTCATCACCGAAACGCGCGAGACGAAAGGGCCTCGTGATACGCCTATTTTTATAGGTTAATGTC
ATGATAATAATGGTTTCTTAGACGTCAGGTGGCACTTTTCGGGGAAATGTGCGCGGAACCCCTATTTGTT
TATTTTTCTAAATACATTCAAATATGTATCCGCTCATGAGACAATAACCCTGATAAATGCTTCAATAATA
TTGAAAAAGGAAGAGTATGAGTATTCAACATTTCCGTGTCGCCCTTATTCCCTTTTTTGCGGCATTTTGC
CTTCCTGTTTTTGCTCACCCAGAAACGCTGGTGAAAGTAAAAGATGCTGAAGATCAGTTGGGTGCACGAG
TGGGTTACATCGAACTGGATCTCAACAGCGGTAAGATCCTTGAGAGTTTTCGCCCCGAAGAACGTTTTCC
AATGATGAGCACTTTTAAAGTTCTGCTATGTGGCGCGGTATTATCCCGTATTGACGCCGGGCAAGAGCAA
CTCGGTCGCCGCATACACTATTCTCAGAATGACTTGGTTGAGTACTCACCAGTCACAGAAAAGCATCTTA
CGGATGGCATGACAGTAAGAGAATTATGCAGTGCTGCCATAACCATGAGTGATAACACTGCGGCCAACTT
ACTTCTGACAACGATCGGAGGACCGAAGGAGCTAACCGCTTTTTTGCACAACATGGGGGATCATGTAACT
CGCCTTGATCGTTGGGAACCGGAGCTGAATGAAGCCATACCAAACGACGAGCGTGACACCACGATGCCTG
TAGCAATGGCAACAACGTTGCGCAAACTATTAACTGGCGAACTACTTACTCTAGCTTCCCGGCAACAATT
AATAGACTGGATGGAGGCGGATAAAGTTGCAGGACCACTTCTGCGCTCGGCCCTTCCGGCTGGCTGGTTT
ATTGCTGATAAATCTGGAGCCGGTGAGCGTGGGTCTCGCGGTATCATTGCAGCACTGGGGCCAGATGGTA
AGCCCTCCCGTATCGTAGTTATCTACACGACGGGGAGTCAGGCAACTATGGATGAACGAAATAGACAGAT
CGCTGAGATAGGTGCCTCACTGATTAAGCATTGGTAACTGTCAGACCAAGTTTACTCATATATACTTTAG
ATTGATTTAAAACTTCATTTTTAATTTAAAAGGATCTAGGTGAAGATCCTTTTTGATAATCTCATGACCA
AAATCCCTTAACGTGAGTTTTCGTTCCACTGAGCGTCAGACCCCGTAGAAAAGATCAAAGGATCTTCTTG
AGATCCTTTTTTTCTGCGCGTAATCTGCTGCTTGCAAACAAAAAAACCACCGCTACCAGCGGTGGTTTGT
TTGCCGGATCAAGAGCTACCAACTCTTTTTCCGAAGGTAACTGGCTTCAGCAGAGCGCAGATACCAAATA
CTGTCCTTCTAGTGTAGCCGTAGTTAGGCCACCACTTCAAGAACTCTGTAGCACCGCCTACATACCTCGC
TCTGCTAATCCTGTTACCAGTGGCTGCTGCCAGTGGCGATAAGTCGTGTCTTACCGGGTTGGACTCAAGA
CGATAGTTACCGGATAAGGCGCAGCGGTCGGGCTGAACGGGGGGTTCGTGCACACAGCCCAGCTTGGAGC
GAACGACCTACACCGAACTGAGATACCTACAGCGTGAGCTATGAGAAAGCGCCACGCTTCCCGAAGGGAG
AAAGGCGGACAGGTATCCGGTAAGCGGCAGGGTCGGAACAGGAGAGCGCACGAGGGAGCTTCCAGGGGGA
AACGCCTGGTATCTTTATAGTCCTGTCGGGTTTCGCCACCTCTGACTTGAGCGTCGATTTTTGTGATGCT
CGTCAGGGGGGCGGAGCCTATGGAAAAACGCCAGCAACGCGGCCTTTTTACGGTTCCTGGCCTTTTGCTG
GCCTTTTGCTCACATGT
Features (pLannotate 1.2.2; 16 found; start..end, strand, type, name):
     12..39      +  repeat_region  AAV2 ITR (fragment): inverted terminal repeat of adeno-associated virus serotype 2 inverted
     68..95      +  repeat_region  AAV2 ITR (fragment): inverted terminal repeat of adeno-associated virus serotype 2 inverted
    942..1138    +  promoter       SV40 promoter: SV40 early promoter
   1151..2076    +  CDS            ChR2 (fragment): N-terminal fragment of channelrhodopsin-2 from the alga Chlamydomonas reinhardtii (Nagel et al., 2003) blue light-activated cation channel
   2081..2797    +  CDS            EGFP: EGFP is a basic (constitutively fluorescent) green fluorescent protein published in 1996, derived from Aequorea victoria. It is reported to be a rapidly-maturing weak dimer with moderate acid sensitivity.
   2804..2828    +  misc_feature   MCS (fragment): pBluescript multiple cloning site
   2828..3416    +  misc_feature   WPRE: woodchuck hepatitis virus posttranscriptional regulatory element
   3448..3924    +  polyA_signal   hGH poly(A) signal: human growth hormone polyadenylation signal
   3964..4104    +  repeat_region  AAV2 ITR: inverted terminal repeat of adeno-associated virus serotype 2 inverted
   4109..4160    -  misc_feature   bom (fragment): basis of mobility region from pBR322
   4179..4559    +  rep_origin     M13 ori (sequence partly withheld): M13 bacteriophage origin of replication; arrow indicates direction of (+) strand synthesis
   4635..4684    -  misc_feature   bom (fragment): basis of mobility region from pBR322
   4786..4821    -  CDS            rop (fragment): Rop protein, which maintains plasmids at low copy number; rop
   4916..5020    +  promoter       AmpR promoter: bla
   5021..5881    +  CDS            AmpR: β-lactamase; bla; confers resistance to ampicillin, carbenicillin, and related antibiotics
   6052..6640    +  rep_origin     ori: high-copy-number ColE1/pMB1/pBR322/pUC origin of replication
