[The description below was written by a language model from this plasmid's Addgene catalogue record, the feature table of its GenBank file and pLannotate feature annotations shown in this document.]
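Description:
168_pAAV-ProC35-CatCh-GFP-WPRE is a 6.7 kb AAV transfer plasmid built on a pAAV backbone and used to produce recombinant adeno-associated virus for cell-type-targeted expression in the retina. It is propagated in E. coli from a high-copy ColE1/pUC-type origin under ampicillin selection (beta-lactamase with its own promoter), and it also carries an f1/M13 phage origin. The recorded recombination-deficient growth strain is consistent with the need to keep the repeat-rich AAV2 inverted terminal repeats intact. These ITRs flank the expression cassette and provide the cis signals for replication and packaging of the genome into AAV capsids.

The payload is CatCh-GFP, a fusion of the L132C variant of the channelrhodopsin-2 N-terminal fragment from Chlamydomonas reinhardtii (a blue-light-gated cation channel) to EGFP, preceded by a Kozak consensus. Expression is driven by ProC35, one of a series of synthetic promoters designed to restrict expression to particular neuronal or glial cell types. ProC35 is not annotated as such in the feature tables. Instead, the region between the upstream ITR and the coding sequence is largely unlabelled, apart from an SV40 early promoter/origin segment immediately before the start codon, which may act as a minimal promoter element within the synthetic design, although the record does not say so. A WPRE downstream of EGFP enhances transcript stability and expression, and a human growth hormone polyadenylation signal terminates the transcript. The two feature tables describe the same sequence with different start coordinates.

The stated purpose is targeting expression to neuronal and glial cell types in mouse, non-human primate and human retina. The fusion allows optogenetic activation of the targeted cells while GFP fluorescence reports where the promoter is active. The record does not state which cell type ProC35 targets.
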