Addgene plasmid #125969: 168_pAAV-ProC35-CatCh-GFP-WPRE
Purpose: Targeting expression to neuronal and glial cell types in mice, non-human primates, and human retina
Depositing lab: Botond Roska. Depositing organization: Friedrich Miescher Institute for Biomedical Research. Publication: Targeting neuronal and glial cell types with synthetic promoter AAVs in mice, non-human primates and humans. Juttner J, Szabo A, Gross-Scherf B, Morikawa RK, Rompani SB, Hantz P, Szikra T, Esposti F, Cowan CS, Bharioke A, Patino-Alvarez CP, Keles O, Kusnyerik A, Azoulay T, Hartl D, Krebs AR, Schubeler D, Hajdu RI, Lukats A, Nemeth J, Nagy ZZ, Wu KC, Wu RH, Xiang L, Fang XL, Jin ZB, Goldblum D, Hasler PW, Scholl HPN, Krol J, Roska B. Nat Neurosci. 2019 Jul 8. pii: 10.1038/s41593-019-0431-2. doi: 10.1038/s41593-019-0431-2. PubMed 31285614.
Backbone
  Vector backbone: pAAV
  Vector type: AAV
Growth in bacteria
  Bacterial resistance: Ampicillin, 100 μg/mL
  Growth temperature: 37°C
  Growth strain: NEB Stable
  Copy number: High Copy
Gene/Insert
  Gene/Insert name: CatCh-GFP (alt name: ChR2(L132C)-EGFP)
  Species: Synthetic
  Promoter: ProC35
  Cloning method: Restriction Enzyme; 5′ cloning site Unknown (unknown if destroyed); 3′ cloning site Unknown (unknown if destroyed)
Terms and licenses: Academic/Nonprofit Terms; Industry Terms: Not Available to Industry
Depositor comments: Please visit https://www.biorxiv.org/content/early/2018/10/04/434720.full.pdf for BioRxiv preprint
How to cite: 168_pAAV-ProC35-CatCh-GFP-WPRE was a gift from Botond Roska (Addgene plasmid # 125969 ; http://n2t.net/addgene:125969 ; RRID:Addgene_125969)
